>Addgene plasmid #126489 | pLenti-LmoCas7 | addgene full sequence | sequence record 246640 | Addgene NGS Result
GTCGACGGATCGGGAGATCTCCCGATCCCCTATGGTGCACTCTCAGTACAATCTGCTCTGATGCCGCATA
GTTAAGCCAGTATCTGCTCCCTGCTTGTGTGTTGGAGGTCGCTGAGTAGTGCGCGAGCAAAATTTAAGCT
ACAACAAGGCAAGGCTTGACCGACAATTGCATGAAGAATCTGCTTAGGGTTAGGCGTTTTGCGCTGCTTC
GCGATGTACGGGCCAGATATACGCGTTGACATTGATTATTGACTAGTTATTAATAGTAATCAATTACGGG
GTCATTAGTTCATAGCCCATATATGGAGTTCCGCGTTACATAACTTACGGTAAATGGCCCGCCTGGCTGA
CCGCCCAACGACCCCCGCCCATTGACGTCAATAATGACGTATGTTCCCATAGTAACGCCAATAGGGACTT
TCCATTGACGTCAATGGGTGGAGTATTTACGGTAAACTGCCCACTTGGCAGTACATCAAGTGTATCATAT
GCCAAGTACGCCCCCTATTGACGTCAATGACGGTAAATGGCCCGCCTGGCATTATGCCCAGTACATGACC
TTATGGGACTTTCCTACTTGGCAGTACATCTACGTATTAGTCATCGCTATTACCATGGTGATGCGGTTTT
GGCAGTACATCAATGGGCGTGGATAGCGGTTTGACTCACGGGGATTTCCAAGTCTCCACCCCATTGACGT
CAATGGGAGTTTGTTTTGGCACCAAAATCAACGGGACTTTCCAAAATGTCGTAACAACTCCGCCCCATTG
ACGCAAATGGGCGGTAGGCGTGTACGGTGGGAGGTCTATATAAGCAGCGCGTTTTGCCTGTACTGGGTCT
CTCTGGTTAGACCAGATCTGAGCCTGGGAGCTCTCTGGCTAACTAGGGAACCCACTGCTTAAGCCTCAAT
AAAGCTTGCCTTGAGTGCTTCAAGTAGTGTGTGCCCGTCTGTTGTGTGACTCTGGTAACTAGAGATCCCT
CAGACCCTTTTAGTCAGTGTGGAAAATCTCTAGCAGTGGCGCCCGAACAGGGACTTGAAAGCGAAAGGGA
AACCAGAGGAGCTCTCTCGACGCAGGACTCGGCTTGCTGAAGCGCGCACGGCAAGAGGCGAGGGGCGGCG
ACTGGTGAGTACGCCAAAAATTTTGACTAGCGGAGGCTAGAAGGAGAGAGATGGGTGCGAGAGCGTCAGT
ATTAAGCGGGGGAGAATTAGATCGCGATGGGAAAAAATTCGGTTAAGGCCAGGGGGAAAGAAAAAATATA
AATTAAAACATATAGTATGGGCAAGCAGGGAGCTAGAACGATTCGCAGTTAATCCTGGCCTGTTAGAAAC
ATCAGAAGGCTGTAGACAAATACTGGGACAGCTACAACCATCCCTTCAGACAGGATCAGAAGAACTTAGA
TCATTATATAATACAGTAGCAACCCTCTATTGTGTGCATCAAAGGATAGAGATAAAAGACACCAAGGAAG
CTTTAGACAAGATAGAGGAAGAGCAAAACAAAAGTAAGACCACCGCACAGCAAGCGGCCGCTGATCTTCA
GACCTGGAGGAGGAGATATGAGGGACAATTGGAGAAGTGAATTATATAAATATAAAGTAGTAAAAATTGA
ACCATTAGGAGTAGCACCCACCAAGGCAAAGAGAAGAGTGGTGCAGAGAGAAAAAAGAGCAGTGGGAATA
GGAGCTTTGTTCCTTGGGTTCTTGGGAGCAGCAGGAAGCACTATGGGCGCAGCGTCAATGACGCTGACGG
TACAGGCCAGACAATTATTGTCTGGTATAGTGCAGCAGCAGAACAATTTGCTGAGGGCTATTGAGGCGCA
ACAGCATCTGTTGCAACTCACAGTCTGGGGCATCAAGCAGCTCCAGGCAAGAATCCTGGCTGTGGAAAGA
TACCTAAAGGATCAACAGCTCCTGGGGATTTGGGGTTGCTCTGGAAAACTCATTTGCACCACTGCTGTGC
CTTGGAATGCTAGTTGGAGTAATAAATCTCTGGAACAGATTTGGAATCACACGACCTGGATGGAGTGGGA
CAGAGAAATTAACAATTACACAAGCTTAATACACTCCTTAATTGAAGAATCGCAAAACCAGCAAGAAAAG
AATGAACAAGAATTATTGGAATTAGATAAATGGGCAAGTTTGTGGAATTGGTTTAACATAACAAATTGGC
TGTGGTATATAAAATTATTCATAATGATAGTAGGAGGCTTGGTAGGTTTAAGAATAGTTTTTGCTGTACT
TTCTATAGTGAATAGAGTTAGGCAGGGATATTCACCATTATCGTTTCAGACCCACCTCCCAACCCCGAGG
GGACCCGACAGGCCCGAAGGAATAGAAGAAGAAGGTGGAGAGAGAGACAGAGACAGATCCATTCGATTAG
TGAACGGATCGGCACTGCGTGCGCCAATTCTGCAGACAAATGGCAGTATTCATCCACAATTTTAAAAGAA
AAGGGGGGATTGGGGGGTACAGTGCAGGGGAAAGAATAGTAGACATAATAGCAACAGACATACAAACTAA
AGAATTACAAAAACAAATTACAAAAATTCAAAATTTTCGGGTTTATTACAGGGACAGCAGAGATCCAGTT
TGGTTAATTAACCCGTGTCGGCTCCAGATCTGGCCTCCGCGCCGGGTTTTGGCGCCTCCCGCGGGCGCCC
CCCTCCTCACGGCGAGCGCTGCCACGTCAGACGAAGGGCGCAGCGAGCGTCCTGATCCTTCCGCCCGGAC
GCTCAGGACAGCGGCCCGCTGCTCATAAGACTCGGCCTTAGAACCCCAGTATCAGCAGAAGGACATTTTA
GGACGGGACTTGGGTGACTCTAGGGCACTGGTTTTCTTTCCAGAGAGCGGAACAGGCGAGGAAAAGTAGT
CCCTTCTCGGCGATTCTGCGGAGGGATCTCCGTGGGGCGGTGAACGCCGATGATTATATAAGGACGCGCC
GGGTGTGGCACAGCTAGTTCCGTCGCAGCCGGGATTTGGGTCGCGGTTCTTGTTTGTGGATCGCTGTGAT
CGTCACTTGGTGAGTAGCGGGCTGCTGGGCTGGCCGGGGCTTTCGTGGCCGCCGGGCCGCTCGGTGGGAC
GGAAGCGTGTGGAGAGACCGCCAAGGGCTGTAGTCTGGGTCCGCGAGCAAGGTTGCCCTGAACTGGGGGT
TGGGGGGAGCGCAGCAAAATGGCGGCTGTTCCCGAGTCTTGAATGGAAGACGCTTGTGAGGCGGGCTGTG
AGGTCGTTGAAACAAGGTGGGGGGCATGGTGGGCGGCAAGAACCCAAGGTCTTGAGGCCTTCGCTAATGC
GGGAAAGCTCTTATTCGGGTGAGATGGGCTGGGGCACCATCTGGGGACCCTGACGTGAAGTTTGTCACTG
ACTGGAGAACTCGGTTTGTCGTCTGTTGCGGGGGCGGCAGTTATGGCGGTGCCGTTGGGCAGTGCACCCG
TACCTTTGGGAGCGCGCGCCCTCGTCGTGTCGTGACGTCACCCGTTCTGTTGGCTTATAATGCAGGGTGG
GGCCACCTGCCGGTAGGTGTGCGGTAGGCTTTTCTCCGTCGCAGGACGCAGGGTTCGGGCCTAGGGTAGG
CTCTCCTGAATCGACAGGCGCCGGACCTCTGGTGAGGGGAGGGATAAGTGAGGCGTCAGTTTCTTTGGTC
GGTTTTATGTACCTATCTTCTTAAGTAGCTGAAGCTCCGGTTTTGAACTATGCGCTCGGGGTTGGCGAGT
GTGTTTTGTGAAGTTTTTTAGGCACCTTTTGAAATGTAATCATTTGGGTCAATATGTAATTTTCAGTGTT
AGACTAGTAAATTGTCCGCTAAATTCTGGCCGTTTTTGGCTTTTTTGTTAGACGAAGCTTGGGCTGCAGG
TCGACTCTAGAGGATCCCCGGGTACCGGTCGCCACCGCCGCCACCATGGACTACAAGGACGATGATGACA
AGATGGCCCCCAAGAAGAAACGGAAAGTCCGCGGCATGAAGAACAAGGGACTGGCAATGACTATCATTTT
CCAAGCCGAAAGCGCCAATTACGGCGAATCCCTGGGGAACATTTCAAGCCTGAAGAAGATCTCTAGGAAC
AACGGAGATCAGTACACCTACATCTCCCGCCAAGCGATCCGGTACAATCTTATGGATCAGATCGGAGAAA
AGGAAGCCCCTGTGAAGGCTGAAGGCGGCGGAGACAAAAAGGTCATCCAGTTCCTGTCCGAGGCCACGAT
CACCGACTTCCCGGAACTCGACTTTTTCGGCTACCTGAAAACCGAAAAGGGTTCCGGGGGACAGAAGCGC
AGCGCCAAAGTCCGACTGTCGAACGCCATCTCGCTGGAGACTTTTAAGGGCGACCTGGATTTCCTCACTA
ACAAGGGACAGGCCGACAAGCTGAACGAAAACATGAACATTGCGCAGGCAGAGATCCACAAGTCCTACTA
CCGCTACACCATCACCATCGACCTCGACCAGATCGGTATCGACGGGGAGATTGCTCTGGACAACAAGGAA
AAGGCCCGGAGAGTGAAGAAGCTGATGGACACTGTGGCGTTCCTCTATCGGGACATTAGGGGCAGACGGG
AGGACCTCAAGCCCCTGTTCGTGATCGGTGGAGTGTATGACGTGAAGAACCCGGTGTTCCAAAACATTGT
GGATGTGGCCGACAACAATATTGTGATCAAGAACATTAAGGATTTGCTGACCTACGAGGACATCAAGGAG
AACACCAGAGTCGGCATCATTGATGGGCAGTTCGCCAACTCCGACGAAGTGAAAGTCGAGCTGAAGGCCG
AGTCCGTGCCAGCTTTCTTCAACGACATCAAGGGAAAGATTGATGCGTACTACGAGAGCAACTGAGAATT
CGATATCAAGCTTATCGATAATCAACCTCTGGATTACAAAATTTGTGAAAGATTGACTGGTATTCTTAAC
TATGTTGCTCCTTTTACGCTATGTGGATACGCTGCTTTAATGCCTTTGTATCATGCTATTGCTTCCCGTA
TGGCTTTCATTTTCTCCTCCTTGTATAAATCCTGGTTGCTGTCTCTTTATGAGGAGTTGTGGCCCGTTGT
CAGGCAACGTGGCGTGGTGTGCACTGTGTTTGCTGACGCAACCCCCACTGGTTGGGGCATTGCCACCACC
TGTCAGCTCCTTTCCGGGACTTTCGCTTTCCCCCTCCCTATTGCCACGGCGGAACTCATCGCCGCCTGCC
TTGCCCGCTGCTGGACAGGGGCTCGGCTGTTGGGCACTGACAATTCCGTGGTGTTGTCGGGGAAATCATC
GTCCTTTCCTTGGCTGCTCGCCTGTGTTGCCACCTGGATTCTGCGCGGGACGTCCTTCTGCTACGTCCCT
TCGGCCCTCAATCCAGCGGACCTTCCTTCCCGCGGCCTGCTGCCGGCTCTGCGGCCTCTTCCGCGTCTTC
GCCTTCGCCCTCAGACGAGTCGGATCTCCCTTTGGGCCGCCTCCCCGCATCGATACCGTCGACCTCGAGA
CCTAGAAAAACATGGAGCAATCACAAGTAGCAATACAGCAGCTACCAATGCTGATTGTGCCTGGCTAGAA
GCACAAGAGGAGGAGGAGGTGGGTTTTCCAGTCACACCTCAGGTACCTTTAAGACCAATGACTTACAAGG
CAGCTGTAGATCTTAGCCACTTTTTAAAAGAAAAGGGGGGACTGGAAGGGCTAATTCACTCCCAACGAAG
ACAAGATATCCTTGATCTGTGGATCTACCACACACAAGGCTACTTCCCTGATTGGCAGAACTACACACCA
GGGCCAGGGATCAGATATCCACTGACCTTTGGATGGTGCTACAAGCTAGTACCAGTTGAGCAAGAGAAGG
TAGAAGAAGCCAATGAAGGAGAGAACACCCGCTTGTTACACCCTGTGAGCCTGCATGGGATGGATGACCC
GGAGAGAGAAGTATTAGAGTGGAGGTTTGACAGCCGCCTAGCATTTCATCACATGGCCCGAGAGCTGCAT
CCGGACTGTACTGGGTCTCTCTGGTTAGACCAGATCTGAGCCTGGGAGCTCTCTGGCTAACTAGGGAACC
CACTGCTTAAGCCTCAATAAAGCTTGCCTTGAGTGCTTCAAGTAGTGTGTGCCCGTCTGTTGTGTGACTC
TGGTAACTAGAGATCCCTCAGACCCTTTTAGTCAGTGTGGAAAATCTCTAGCAGGGCCCGTTTAAACCCG
CTGATCAGCCTCGACTGTGCCTTCTAGTTGCCAGCCATCTGTTGTTTGCCCCTCCCCCGTGCCTTCCTTG
ACCCTGGAAGGTGCCACTCCCACTGTCCTTTCCTAATAAAATGAGGAAATTGCATCGCATTGTCTGAGTA
GGTGTCATTCTATTCTGGGGGGTGGGGTGGGGCAGGACAGCAAGGGGGAGGATTGGGAAGACAATAGCAG
GCATGCTGGGGATGCGGTGGGCTCTATGGCTTCTGAGGCGGAAAGAACCAGCTGGGGCTCTAGGGGGTAT
CCCC
[124 nt withheld, positions 6445-6568]
C
[91 nt withheld, positions 6570-6660]
A
[49 nt withheld, positions 6662-6710]
CCTTTGACGTTGGAGTCCACGTTCTTT
[37 nt withheld, positions 6738-6774]
ACCCTATCTCGGTCTATTCTTTTGATTTATAAGGGATTTTGCCGATTTCGGCCTATTGGTTAAAAAATGA
GCTGATTTAACAAAAATTTAACGCGAATTAATTCTGTGGAATGTGTGTCAGTTAGGGTGTGGAAAGTCCC
CAGGCTCCCCAGCAGGCAGAAGTATGCAAAGCATGCATCTCAATTAGTCAGCAACCAGGTGTGGAAAGTC
CCCAGGCTCCCCAGCAGGCAGAAGTATGCAAAGCATGCATCTCAATTAGTCAGCAACCATAGTCCCGCCC
CTAACTCCGCCCATCCCGCCCCTAACTCCGCCCAGTTCCGCCCATTCTCCGCCCCATGGCTGACTAATTT
TTTTTATTTATGCAGAGGCCGAGGCCGCCTCTGCCTCTGAGCTATTCCAGAAGTAGTGAGGAGGCTTTTT
TGGAGGCCTAGGCTTTTGCAAAAAGCTCCCGGGAGCTTGTATATCCATTTTCGGATCTGATCAGCACGTG
TTGACAATTAATCATCGGCATAGTATATCGGCATAGTATAATACGACAAGGTGAGGAACTAAACCATGGC
CAAGTTGACCAGTGCCGTTCCGGTGCTCACCGCGCGCGACGTCGCCGGAGCGGTCGAGTTCTGGACCGAC
CGGCTCGGGTTCTCCCGGGACTTCGTGGAGGACGACTTCGCCGGTGTGGTCCGGGACGACGTGACCCTGT
TCATCAGCGCGGTCCAGGACCAGGTGGTGCCGGACAACACCCTGGCCTGGGTGTGGGTGCGCGGCCTGGA
CGAGCTGTACGCCGAGTGGTCGGAGGTCGTGTCCACGAACTTCCGGGACGCCTCCGGGCCGGCCATGACC
GAGATCGGCGAGCAGCCGTGGGGGCGGGAGTTCGCCCTGCGCGACCCGGCCGGCAACTGCGTGCACTTCG
TGGCCGAGGAGCAGGACTGACACGTGCTACGAGATTTCGATTCCACCGCCGCCTTCTATGAAAGGTTGGG
CTTCGGAATCGTTTTCCGGGACGCCGGCTGGATGATCCTCCAGCGCGGGGATCTCATGCTGGAGTTCTTC
GCCCACCCCAACTTGTTTATTGCAGCTTATAATGGTTACAAATAAAGCAATAGCATCACAAATTTCACAA
ATAAAGCATTTTTTTCACTGCATTCTAGTTGTGGTTTGTCCAAACTCATCAATGTATCTTATCATGTCTG
TATACCGTCGACCTCTAGCTAGAGCTTGGCGTAATCATGGTCATAGCTGTTTCCTGTGTGAAATTGTTAT
CCGCTCACAATTCCACACAACATACGAGCCGGAAGCATAAAGTGTAAAGCCTGGGGTGCCTAATGAGTGA
GCTAACTCACATTAATTGCGTTGCGCTCACTGCCCGCTTTCCAGTCGGGAAACCTGTCGTGCCAGCTGCA
TTAATGAATCGGCCAACGCGCGGGGAGAGGCGGTTTGCGTATTGGGCGCTCTTCCGCTTCCTCGCTCACT
GACTCGCTGCGCTCGGTCGTTCGGCTGCGGCGAGCGGTATCAGCTCACTCAAAGGCGGTAATACGGTTAT
CCACAGAATCAGGGGATAACGCAGGAAAGAACATGTGAGCAAAAGGCCAGCAAAAGGCCAGGAACCGTAA
AAAGGCCGCGTTGCTGGCGTTTTTCCATAGGCTCCGCCCCCCTGACGAGCATCACAAAAATCGACGCTCA
AGTCAGAGGTGGCGAAACCCGACAGGACTATAAAGATACCAGGCGTTTCCCCCTGGAAGCTCCCTCGTGC
GCTCTCCTGTTCCGACCCTGCCGCTTACCGGATACCTGTCCGCCTTTCTCCCTTCGGGAAGCGTGGCGCT
TTCTCATAGCTCACGCTGTAGGTATCTCAGTTCGGTGTAGGTCGTTCGCTCCAAGCTGGGCTGTGTGCAC
GAACCCCCCGTTCAGCCCGACCGCTGCGCCTTATCCGGTAACTATCGTCTTGAGTCCAACCCGGTAAGAC
ACGACTTATCGCCACTGGCAGCAGCCACTGGTAACAGGATTAGCAGAGCGAGGTATGTAGGCGGTGCTAC
AGAGTTCTTGAAGTGGTGGCCTAACTACGGCTACACTAGAAGAACAGTATTTGGTATCTGCGCTCTGCTG
AAGCCAGTTACCTTCGGAAAAAGAGTTGGTAGCTCTTGATCCGGCAAACAAACCACCGCTGGTAGCGGTG
GTTTTTTTGTTTGCAAGCAGCAGATTACGCGCAGAAAAAAAGGATCTCAAGAAGATCCTTTGATCTTTTC
TACGGGGTCTGACGCTCAGTGGAACGAAAACTCACGTTAAGGGATTTTGGTCATGAGATTATCAAAAAGG
ATCTTCACCTAGATCCTTTTAAATTAAAAATGAAGTTTTAAATCAATCTAAAGTATATATGAGTAAACTT
GGTCTGACAGTTACCAATGCTTAATCAGTGAGGCACCTATCTCAGCGATCTGTCTATTTCGTTCATCCAT
AGTTGCCTGACTCCCCGTCGTGTAGATAACTACGATACGGGAGGGCTTACCATCTGGCCCCAGTGCTGCA
ATGATACCGCGAGACCCACGCTCACCGGCTCCAGATTTATCAGCAATAAACCAGCCAGCCGGAAGGGCCG
AGCGCAGAAGTGGTCCTGCAACTTTATCCGCCTCCATCCAGTCTATTAATTGTTGCCGGGAAGCTAGAGT
AAGTAGTTCGCCAGTTAATAGTTTGCGCAACGTTGTTGCCATTGCTACAGGCATCGTGGTGTCACGCTCG
TCGTTTGGTATGGCTTCATTCAGCTCCGGTTCCCAACGATCAAGGCGAGTTACATGATCCCCCATGTTGT
GCAAAAAAGCGGTTAGCTCCTTCGGTCCTCCGATCGTTGTCAGAAGTAAGTTGGCCGCAGTGTTATCACT
CATGGTTATGGCAGCACTGCATAATTCTCTTACTGTCATGCCATCCGTAAGATGCTTTTCTGTGACTGGT
GAGTACTCAACCAAGTCATTCTGAGAATAGTGTATGCGGCGACCGAGTTGCTCTTGCCCGGCGTCAATAC
GGGATAATACCGCGCCACATAGCAGAACTTTAAAAGTGCTCATCATTGGAAAACGTTCTTCGGGGCGAAA
ACTCTCAAGGATCTTACCGCTGTTGAGATCCAGTTCGATGTAACCCACTCGTGCACCCAACTGATCTTCA
GCATCTTTTACTTTCACCAGCGTTTCTGGGTGAGCAAAAACAGGAAGGCAAAATGCCGCAAAAAAGGGAA
TAAGGGCGACACGGAAATGTTGAATACTCATACTCTTCCTTTTTCAATATTATTGAAGCATTTATCAGGG
TTATTGTCTCATGAGCGGATACATATTTGAATGTATTTAGAAAAATAAACAAATAGGGGTTCCGCGCACA
TTTCCCCGAAAAGTGCCACCTGAC
Features (pLannotate 1.2.2; 31 found; start..end, strand, type, name):
     31..83      -  misc_feature   bom (fragment): basis of mobility region from pBR322
    238..617     +  enhancer       CMV enhancer: human cytomegalovirus immediate early enhancer
    618..817     +  promoter       CMV promoter: human cytomegalovirus (CMV) immediate early promoter
    835..1015    +  LTR            5' LTR (truncated): truncated 5' long terminal repeat (LTR) from HIV-1
   1062..1187    +  misc_feature   HIV-1 Ψ: packaging signal of human immunodeficiency virus type 1
   1171..1534    +  CDS            HIV-1 gag (fragment): gag protein from human immunodeficiency virus 1; gag
   1680..1913    +  misc_feature   RRE: The Rev response element (RRE) of HIV-1 allows for Rev-dependent mRNA export from the nucleus to the cytoplasm.
   2290..2390    +  CDS            Rev (fragment): human immunodeficiency virus 1 (HIV-1) Rev protein; rev; enhances nuclear export of unspliced and incompletely spliced viral mRNAs
   2440..2557    +  misc_feature   cPPT/CTS: central polypurine tract and central termination sequence of HIV-1
   2622..3833    +  promoter       UbC promoter: human ubiquitin C promoter
   3844..3877    -  misc_feature   MCS (fragment): pUC18/19 multiple cloning site
   3898..3922    +  CDS            3xFLAG (fragment): three tandem FLAG® epitope tags
   4826..4850    +  misc_feature   MCS (fragment): pBluescript multiple cloning site
   4850..5438    +  misc_feature   WPRE: woodchuck hepatitis virus posttranscriptional regulatory element
   5375..5956    +  CDS            nef (fragment): NEF_HV1H2 - Experimental evidence at protein level: Swiss-Prot protein existence level 1. Extracellular Nef protein targets CD4(+) T-lymphocytes for apoptosis by interacting with CXCR4 surface receptors. From Human immunodeficiency virus type 1 group M subtype B (isolate HXB2) (HIV-1).
   5963..6143    +  LTR            5' LTR (truncated): truncated 5' long terminal repeat (LTR) from HIV-1
   6175..6399    +  polyA_signal   bGH poly(A) signal: bovine growth hormone polyadenylation signal
   6403..6424    +  promoter       SV40 promoter (fragment): SV40 enhancer and early promoter
   6445..6873    +  rep_origin     f1 ori (sequence partly withheld): f1 bacteriophage origin of replication; arrow indicates direction of (+) strand synthesis
   6887..7216    +  promoter       SV40 promoter: SV40 enhancer and early promoter
   7264..7311    +  promoter       EM7 promoter: synthetic bacterial promoter&nbsp
   7330..7704    +  CDS            BleoR: antibiotic-binding protein; Sh ble from Streptoalloteichus hindustanus; confers resistance to bleomycin, phleomycin, and Zeocin™
   7714..7839    +  CDS            ble (fragment): BLE_KLEPN - Experimental evidence at protein level: Swiss-Prot protein existence level 1. Binding protein with a strong affinity to the bleomycin family of antibiotics. Binds to CL990; an antimitotic-antibiotic compound. From Klebsiella pneumoniae.
   7834..7955    +  polyA_signal   SV40 poly(A) signal: SV40 polyadenylation signal
   8028..8044    -  protein_bind   lac operator: The lac repressor binds to the lac operator to inhibit transcription in E. coli. This inhibition can be relieved by adding lactose or isopropyl-β-D-thiogalactopyranoside (IPTG). lac repressor encoded by lacI
   8052..8082    -  promoter       lac promoter: promoter for the E. coli lac operon
   8097..8118    -  protein_bind   CAP binding site: CAP binding activates transcription in the presence of cAMP. E. coli catabolite activator protein
   8131..8223    -  CDS            lacI (fragment): lac repressor; lacI; The lac repressor binds to the lac operator to inhibit transcription in E. coli. This inhibition can be relieved by adding lactose or isopropyl-β-D-thiogalactopyranoside (IPTG).
   8406..8994    -  rep_origin     ori: high-copy-number ColE1/pMB1/pBR322/pUC origin of replication
   9165..10025   -  CDS            AmpR: β-lactamase; bla; confers resistance to ampicillin, carbenicillin, and related antibiotics
  10026..10130   -  promoter       AmpR promoter: bla
