[The description below was written by a language model from this plasmid's Addgene catalogue record and pLannotate feature annotations shown in this document.]
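Description:
pLenti-LmoCas7 is a lentiviral transfer plasmid built on the FUGW backbone for expressing the Cas7 subunit of the Listeria monocytogenes Type I-B CRISPR-Cas system in mammalian cells. It is about 10.1 kb and is propagated in E. coli through a high-copy ColE1/pUC-type origin with ampicillin selection (AmpR under its own bla promoter). An f1 origin is also present. Outside the proviral region the backbone carries an SV40 promoter/EM7 promoter–BleoR cassette with an SV40 poly(A) signal, which could confer bleomycin/Zeocin-family resistance. Because it lies beyond the 3' LTR, it would not be packaged into virus.

The viral portion is driven by a CMV enhancer/promoter fused to a truncated HIV-1 5' LTR, followed by the Ψ packaging signal with a partial gag fragment, the Rev response element for Rev-dependent nuclear export of the genomic RNA, and the cPPT/CTS, which aids nuclear import during transduction. The internal expression cassette uses the human ubiquitin C (hUbC) promoter to drive the roughly 930 bp LmoCas7 open reading frame, which carries an N-terminal Flag epitope and a nuclear localization signal. The feature table detects only the Flag portion and leaves the Cas7 coding region itself unannotated. A WPRE downstream enhances transcript stability and expression, and the cassette ends with a truncated 3' LTR followed by a bGH poly(A) signal.

The catalogue describes the plasmid as a means of lentiviral delivery of Flag-Cas7, and it derives from work on targeted transcriptional modulation with type I CRISPR-Cas systems in human cells. Cas7 is one subunit of the multiprotein Cascade complex, so the construct would presumably be used together with vectors encoding the other components and the crRNA.
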