Addgene plasmid #126489: pLenti-LmoCas7
Purpose: Encodes lentivirus expression of L. monocytogenes CRISPR Type I-B Flag-Cas7 driven by hUbC promoter
Depositing lab: Charles Gersbach. Depositing organization: Duke University. Publication: Targeted transcriptional modulation with type I CRISPR-Cas systems in human cells. Pickar-Oliver A, Black JB, Lewis MM, Mutchnick KJ, Klann TS, Gilcrest KA, Sitton MJ, Nelson CE, Barrera A, Bartelt LC, Reddy TE, Beisel CL, Barrangou R, Gersbach CA. Nat Biotechnol. 2019 Sep 23. pii: 10.1038/s41587-019-0235-7. doi: 10.1038/s41587-019-0235-7. PubMed 31548729.
Backbone
  Vector backbone: FUGW
  Total vector size (bp): 10146
  Vector type: Mammalian Expression, Lentiviral, CRISPR
Growth in bacteria
  Bacterial resistance: Ampicillin, 100 μg/mL
  Growth temperature: 37°C
  Growth strain: NEB Stable
  Copy number: High Copy
Gene/Insert
  Gene/Insert name: LmoCas7
  Insert size (bp): 930
  Promoter: hUbC
  Tag / fusion protein: Flag, NLS (N terminal on insert)
  Cloning method: Gibson Cloning
  Sequencing primers: 5′ GCTCCGGTTTTGAACTATGCG
Terms and licenses: Academic/Nonprofit Terms; Industry Terms: Not Available to Industry
How to cite: pLenti-LmoCas7 was a gift from Charles Gersbach (Addgene plasmid # 126489 ; http://n2t.net/addgene:126489 ; RRID:Addgene_126489)
