>Addgene plasmid #126489 | pLenti-LmoCas7 | depositor partial sequence | sequence record 241881 | Flag-LmoCas7
ATGGACTACAAGGACGATGATGACAAGATGGCCCCCAAGAAGAAACGGAAAGTCCGCGGCATGAAGAACA
AGGGACTGGCAATGACTATCATTTTCCAAGCCGAAAGCGCCAATTACGGCGAATCCCTGGGGAACATTTC
AAGCCTGAAGAAGATCTCTAGGAACAACGGAGATCAGTACACCTACATCTCCCGCCAAGCGATCCGGTAC
AATCTTATGGATCAGATCGGAGAAAAGGAAGCCCCTGTGAAGGCTGAAGGCGGCGGAGACAAAAAGGTCA
TCCAGTTCCTGTCCGAGGCCACGATCACCGACTTCCCGGAACTCGACTTTTTCGGCTACCTGAAAACCGA
AAAGGGTTCCGGGGGACAGAAGCGCAGCGCCAAAGTCCGACTGTCGAACGCCATCTCGCTGGAGACTTTT
AAGGGCGACCTGGATTTCCTCACTAACAAGGGACAGGCCGACAAGCTGAACGAAAACATGAACATTGCGC
AGGCAGAGATCCACAAGTCCTACTACCGCTACACCATCACCATCGACCTCGACCAGATCGGTATCGACGG
GGAGATTGCTCTGGACAACAAGGAAAAGGCCCGGAGAGTGAAGAAGCTGATGGACACTGTGGCGTTCCTC
TATCGGGACATTAGGGGCAGACGGGAGGACCTCAAGCCCCTGTTCGTGATCGGTGGAGTGTATGACGTGA
AGAACCCGGTGTTCCAAAACATTGTGGATGTGGCCGACAACAATATTGTGATCAAGAACATTAAGGATTT
GCTGACCTACGAGGACATCAAGGAGAACACCAGAGTCGGCATCATTGATGGGCAGTTCGCCAACTCCGAC
GAAGTGAAAGTCGAGCTGAAGGCCGAGTCCGTGCCAGCTTTCTTCAACGACATCAAGGGAAAGATTGATG
CGTACTACGAGAGCAACTGA
